>Addgene plasmid #198480 | Lenti-guide-puro mAtp5c-2 | addgene full sequence | sequence record 390764 | Addgene NGS Result
TAACAAATTGGCTGTGGTATATAAAATTATTCATAATGATAGTAGGAGGCTTGGTAGGTTTAAGAATAGT
TTTTGCTGTACTTTCTATAGTGAATAGAGTTAGGCAGGGATATTCACCATTATCGTTTCAGACCCACCTC
CCAACCCCGAGGGGACCCAGAGAGGGCCTATTTCCCATGATTCCTTCATATTTGCATATACGATACAAGG
CTGTTAGAGAGATAATTAGAATTAATTTGACTGTAAACACAAAGATATTAGTACAAAATACGTGACGTAG
AAAGTAATAATTTCTTGGGTAGTTTGCAGTTTTAAAATTATGTTTTAAAATGGACTATCATATGCTTACC
GTAACTTGAAAGTATTTCGATTTCTTGGCTTTATATATCTTGTGGAAAGGACGAAACACCGAGAACCTGT
CCCATACACTCGTTTTAGAGCTAGAAATAGCAAGTTAAAATAAGGCTAGTCCGTTATCAACTTGAAAAAG
TGGCACCGAGTCGGTGCTTTTTTAAGCTTGGCGTAACTAGATCTTGAGACAAATGGCAGTATTCATCCAC
AATTTTAAAAGAAAAGGGGGGATTGGGGGGTACAGTGCAGGGGAAAGAATAGTAGACATAATAGCAACAG
ACATACAAACTAAAGAATTACAAAAACAAATTACAAAAATTCAAAATTTTCGGGTTTATTACAGGGACAG
CAGAGATCCACTTTGGCGCCGGCTCGAGGGGGCCCGGGTGCAAAGATGGATAAAGTTTTAAACAGAGAGG
AATCTTTGCAGCTAATGGACCTTCTAGGTCTTGAAAGGAGTGGGAATTGGCTCCGGTGCCCGTCAGTGGG
CAGAGCGCACATCGCCCACAGTCCCCGAGAAGTTGGGGGGAGGGGTCGGCAATTGATCCGGTGCCTAGAG
AAGGTGGCGCGGGGTAAACTGGGAAAGTGATGTCGTGTACTGGCTCCGCCTTTTTCCCGAGGGTGGGGGA
GAACCGTATATAAGTGCAGTAGTCGCCGTGAACGTTCTTTTTCGCAACGGGTTTGCCGCCAGAACACAGG
TAAGTGCCGTGTGTGGTTCCCGCGGGCCTGGCCTCTTTACGGGTTATGGCCCTTGCGTGCCTTGAATTAC
TTCCACCTGGCTGCAGTACGTGATTCTTGATCCCGAGCTTCGGGTTGGAAGTGGGTGGGAGAGTTCGAGG
CCTTGCGCTTAAGGAGCCCCTTCGCCTCGTGCTTGAGTTGAGGCCTGGCCTGGGCGCTGGGGCCGCCGCG
TGCGAATCTGGTGGCACCTTCGCGCCTGTCTCGCTGCTTTCGATAAGTCTCTAGCCATTTAAAATTTTTG
ATGACCTGCTGCGACGCTTTTTTTCTGGCAAGATAGTCTTGTAAATGCGGGCCAAGATCTGCACACTGGT
ATTTCGGTTTTTGGGGCCGCGGGCGGCGACGGGGCCCGTGCGTCCCAGCGCACATGTTCGGCGAGGCGGG
GCCTGCGAGCGCGGCCACCGAGAATCGGACGGGGGTAGTCTCAAGCTGGCCGGCCTGCTCTGGTGCCTGG
CCTCGCGCCGCCGTGTATCGCCCCGCCCTGGGCGGCAAGGCTGGCCCGGTCGGCACCAGTTGCGTGAGCG
GAAAGATGGCCGCTTCCCGGCCCTGCTGCAGGGAGCTCAAAATGGAGGACGCGGCGCTCGGGAGAGCGGG
CGGGTGAGTCACCCACACAAAGGAAAAGGGCCTTTCCGTCCTCAGCCGTCGCTTCATGTGACTCCACGGA
GTACCGGGCGCCGTCCAGGCACCTCGATTAGTTCTCGAGCTTTTGGAGTACGTCGTCTTTAGGTTGGGGG
GAGGGGTTTTATGCGATGGAGTTTCCCCACACTGAGTGGGTGGAGACTGAAGTTAGGCCAGCTTGGCACT
TGATGTAATTCTCCTTGGAATTTGCCCTTTTTGAGTTTGGATCTTGGTTCATTCTCAAGCCTCAGACAGT
GGTTCAAAGTTTTTTTCTTCCATTTCAGGTGTCGTGACGTACGGCCACCATGACCGAGTACAAGCCCACG
GTGCGCCTCGCCACCCGCGACGACGTCCCCAGGGCCGTACGCACCCTCGCCGCCGCGTTCGCCGACTACC
CCGCCACGCGCCACACCGTCGATCCGGACCGCCACATCGAGCGGGTCACCGAGCTGCAAGAACTCTTCCT
CACGCGCGTCGGGCTCGACATCGGCAAGGTGTGGGTCGCGGACGACGGCGCCGCCGTGGCGGTCTGGACC
ACGCCGGAGAGCGTCGAAGCGGGGGCGGTGTTCGCCGAGATCGGCCCGCGCATGGCCGAGTTGAGCGGTT
CCCGGCTGGCCGCGCAGCAACAGATGGAAGGCCTCCTGGCGCCGCACCGGCCCAAGGAGCCCGCGTGGTT
CCTGGCCACCGTCGGAGTCTCGCCCGACCACCAGGGCAAGGGTCTGGGCAGCGCCGTCGTGCTCCCCGGA
GTGGAGGCGGCCGAGCGCGCCGGGGTGCCCGCCTTCCTGGAGACCTCCGCGCCCCGCAACCTCCCCTTCT
ACGAGCGGCTCGGCTTCACCGTCACCGCCGACGTCGAGGTGCCCGAAGGACCGCGCACCTGGTGCATGAC
CCGCAAGCCCGGTGCCTGAACGCGTTAAGTCGACAATCAACCTCTGGATTACAAAATTTGTGAAAGATTG
ACTGGTATTCTTAACTATGTTGCTCCTTTTACGCTATGTGGATACGCTGCTTTAATGCCTTTGTATCATG
CTATTGCTTCCCGTATGGCTTTCATTTTCTCCTCCTTGTATAAATCCTGGTTGCTGTCTCTTTATGAGGA
GTTGTGGCCCGTTGTCAGGCAACGTGGCGTGGTGTGCACTGTGTTTGCTGACGCAACCCCCACTGGTTGG
GGCATTGCCACCACCTGTCAGCTCCTTTCCGGGACTTTCGCTTTCCCCCTCCCTATTGCCACGGCGGAAC
TCATCGCCGCCTGCCTTGCCCGCTGCTGGACAGGGGCTCGGCTGTTGGGCACTGACAATTCCGTGGTGTT
GTCGGGGAAATCATCGTCCTTTCCTTGGCTGCTCGCCTGTGTTGCCACCTGGATTCTGCGCGGGACGTCC
TTCTGCTACGTCCCTTCGGCCCTCAATCCAGCGGACCTTCCTTCCCGCGGCCTGCTGCCGGCTCTGCGGC
CTCTTCCGCGTCTTCGCCTTCGCCCTCAGACGAGTCGGATCTCCCTTTGGGCCGCCTCCCCGCGTCGACT
TTAAGACCAATGACTTACAAGGCAGCTGTAGATCTTAGCCACTTTTTAAAAGAAAAGGGGGGACTGGAAG
GGCTAATTCACTCCCAACGAAGACAAGATCTGCTTTTTGCTTGTACTGGGTCTCTCTGGTTAGACCAGAT
CTGAGCCTGGGAGCTCTCTGGCTAACTAGGGAACCCACTGCTTAAGCCTCAATAAAGCTTGCCTTGAGTG
CTTCAAGTAGTGTGTGCCCGTCTGTTGTGTGACTCTGGTAACTAGAGATCCCTCAGACCCTTTTAGTCAG
TGTGGAAAATCTCTAGCAGTACGTATAGTAGTTCATGTCATCTTATTATTCAGTATTTATAACTTGCAAA
GAAATGAATATCAGAGAGTGAGAGGAACTTGTTTATTGCAGCTTATAATGGTTACAAATAAAGCAATAGC
ATCACAAATTTCACAAATAAAGCATTTTTTTCACTGCATTCTAGTTGTGGTTTGTCCAAACTCATCAATG
TATCTTATCATGTCTGGCTCTAGCTATCCCGCCCCTAACTCCGCCCATCCCGCCCCTAACTCCGCCCAGT
TCCGCCCATTCTCCGCCCCATGGCTGACTAATTTTTTTTATTTATGCAGAGGCCGAGGCCGCCTCGGCCT
CTGAGCTATTCCAGAAGTAGTGAGGAGGCTTTTTTGGAGGCCTAGGGACGTACCCAATTCGCCCTATAGT
GAGTCGTATTACGCGCGCTCACTGGCCGTCGTTTTACAACGTCGTGACTGGGAAAACCCTGGCGTTACCC
AACTTAATCGCCTTGCAGCACATCCCCCTTTCGCCAGCTGGCGTAATAGCGAAGAGGCCCGCACCGATCG
CCCTTCCCAACAGTTGCGCAGCCTGAATGGCGAATGGG
[124 nt withheld, positions 4099-4222]
C
[91 nt withheld, positions 4224-4314]
A
[49 nt withheld, positions 4316-4364]
CCTTTGACGTTGGAGTCCACGTTCTTT
[37 nt withheld, positions 4392-4428]
ACCCTATCTCGGTCTATTCTTTTGATTTATAAGGGATTTTGCCGATTTCGGCCTATTGGTTAAAAAATGA
GCTGATTTAACAAAAATTTAACGCGAATTTTAACAAAATATTAACGCTTACAATTTAGGTGGCACTTTTC
GGGGAAATGTGCGCGGAACCCCTATTTGTTTATTTTTCTAAATACATTCAAATATGTATCCGCTCATGAG
ACAATAACCCTGATAAATGCTTCAATAATATTGAAAAAGGAAGAGTATGAGTATTCAACATTTCCGTGTC
GCCCTTATTCCCTTTTTTGCGGCATTTTGCCTTCCTGTTTTTGCTCACCCAGAAACGCTGGTGAAAGTAA
AAGATGCTGAAGATCAGTTGGGTGCACGAGTGGGTTACATCGAACTGGATCTCAACAGCGGTAAGATCCT
TGAGAGTTTTCGCCCCGAAGAACGTTTTCCAATGATGAGCACTTTTAAAGTTCTGCTATGTGGCGCGGTA
TTATCCCGTATTGACGCCGGGCAAGAGCAACTCGGTCGCCGCATACACTATTCTCAGAATGACTTGGTTG
AGTACTCACCAGTCACAGAAAAGCATCTTACGGATGGCATGACAGTAAGAGAATTATGCAGTGCTGCCAT
AACCATGAGTGATAACACTGCGGCCAACTTACTTCTGACAACGATCGGAGGACCGAAGGAGCTAACCGCT
TTTTTGCACAACATGGGGGATCATGTAACTCGCCTTGATCGTTGGGAACCGGAGCTGAATGAAGCCATAC
CAAACGACGAGCGTGACACCACGATGCCTGTAGCAATGGCAACAACGTTGCGCAAACTATTAACTGGCGA
ACTACTTACTCTAGCTTCCCGGCAACAATTAATAGACTGGATGGAGGCGGATAAAGTTGCAGGACCACTT
CTGCGCTCGGCCCTTCCGGCTGGCTGGTTTATTGCTGATAAATCTGGAGCCGGTGAGCGTGGGTCTCGCG
GTATCATTGCAGCACTGGGGCCAGATGGTAAGCCCTCCCGTATCGTAGTTATCTACACGACGGGGAGTCA
GGCAACTATGGATGAACGAAATAGACAGATCGCTGAGATAGGTGCCTCACTGATTAAGCATTGGTAACTG
TCAGACCAAGTTTACTCATATATACTTTAGATTGATTTAAAACTTCATTTTTAATTTAAAAGGATCTAGG
TGAAGATCCTTTTTGATAATCTCATGACCAAAATCCCTTAACGTGAGTTTTCGTTCCACTGAGCGTCAGA
CCCCGTAGAAAAGATCAAAGGATCTTCTTGAGATCCTTTTTTTCTGCGCGTAATCTGCTGCTTGCAAACA
AAAAAACCACCGCTACCAGCGGTGGTTTGTTTGCCGGATCAAGAGCTACCAACTCTTTTTCCGAAGGTAA
CTGGCTTCAGCAGAGCGCAGATACCAAATACTGTTCTTCTAGTGTAGCCGTAGTTAGGCCACCACTTCAA
GAACTCTGTAGCACCGCCTACATACCTCGCTCTGCTAATCCTGTTACCAGTGGCTGCTGCCAGTGGCGAT
AAGTCGTGTCTTACCGGGTTGGACTCAAGACGATAGTTACCGGATAAGGCGCAGCGGTCGGGCTGAACGG
GGGGTTCGTGCACACAGCCCAGCTTGGAGCGAACGACCTACACCGAACTGAGATACCTACAGCGTGAGCT
ATGAGAAAGCGCCACGCTTCCCGAAGGGAGAAAGGCGGACAGGTATCCGGTAAGCGGCAGGGTCGGAACA
GGAGAGCGCACGAGGGAGCTTCCAGGGGGAAACGCCTGGTATCTTTATAGTCCTGTCGGGTTTCGCCACC
TCTGACTTGAGCGTCGATTTTTGTGATGCTCGTCAGGGGGGCGGAGCCTATGGAAAAACGCCAGCAACGC
GGCCTTTTTACGGTTCCTGGCCTTTTGCTGGCCTTTTGCTCACATGTTCTTTCCTGCGTTATCCCCTGAT
TCTGTGGATAACCGTATTACCGCCTTTGAGTGAGCTGATACCGCTCGCCGCAGCCGAACGACCGAGCGCA
GCGAGTCAGTGAGCGAGGAAGCGGAAGAGCGCCCAATACGCAAACCGCCTCTCCCCGCGCGTTGGCCGAT
TCATTAATGCAGCTGGCACGACAGGTTTCCCGACTGGAAAGCGGGCAGTGAGCGCAACGCAATTAATGTG
AGTTAGCTCACTCATTAGGCACCCCAGGCTTTACACTTTATGCTTCCGGCTCGTATGTTGTGTGGAATTG
TGAGCGGATAACAATTTCACACAGGAAACAGCTATGACCATGATTACGCCAAGCGCGCAATTAACCCTCA
CTAAAGGGAACAAAAGCTGGAGCTGCAAGCTTAATGTAGTCTTATGCAATACTCTTGTAGTCTTGCAACA
TGGTAACGATGAGTTAGCAACATGCCTTACAAGGAGAGAAAAAGCACCGTGCATGCCGATTGGTGGAAGT
AAGGTGGTACGATCGTGCCTTATTAGGAAGGCAACAGACGGGTCTGACATGGATTGGACGAACCACTGAA
TTGCCGCATTGCAGAGATATTGTATTTAAGTGCCTAGCTCGATACATAAACGGGTCTCTCTGGTTAGACC
AGATCTGAGCCTGGGAGCTCTCTGGCTAACTAGGGAACCCACTGCTTAAGCCTCAATAAAGCTTGCCTTG
AGTGCTTCAAGTAGTGTGTGCCCGTCTGTTGTGTGACTCTGGTAACTAGAGATCCCTCAGACCCTTTTAG
TCAGTGTGGAAAATCTCTAGCAGTGGCGCCCGAACAGGGACTTGAAAGCGAAAGGGAAACCAGAGGAGCT
CTCTCGACGCAGGACTCGGCTTGCTGAAGCGCGCACGGCAAGAGGCGAGGGGCGGCGACTGGTGAGTACG
CCAAAAATTTTGACTAGCGGAGGCTAGAAGGAGAGAGATGGGTGCGAGAGCGTCAGTATTAAGCGGGGGA
GAATTAGATCGCGATGGGAAAAAATTCGGTTAAGGCCAGGGGGAAAGAAAAAATATAAATTAAAACATAT
AGTATGGGCAAGCAGGGAGCTAGAACGATTCGCAGTTAATCCTGGCCTGTTAGAAACATCAGAAGGCTGT
AGACAAATACTGGGACAGCTACAACCATCCCTTCAGACAGGATCAGAAGAACTTAGATCATTATATAATA
CAGTAGCAACCCTCTATTGTGTGCATCAAAGGATAGAGATAAAAGACACCAAGGAAGCTTTAGACAAGAT
AGAGGAAGAGCAAAACAAAAGTAAGACCACCGCACAGCAAGCGGCCGCTGATCTTCAGACCTGGAGGAGG
AGATATGAGGGACAATTGGAGAAGTGAATTATATAAATATAAAGTAGTAAAAATTGAACCATTAGGAGTA
GCACCCACCAAGGCAAAGAGAAGAGTGGTGCAGAGAGAAAAAAGAGCAGTGGGAATAGGAGCTTTGTTCC
TTGGGTTCTTGGGAGCAGCAGGAAGCACTATGGGCGCAGCGTCAATGACGCTGACGGTACAGGCCAGACA
ATTATTGTCTGGTATAGTGCAGCAGCAGAACAATTTGCTGAGGGCTATTGAGGCGCAACAGCATCTGTTG
CAACTCACAGTCTGGGGCATCAAGCAGCTCCAGGCAAGAATCCTGGCTGTGGAAAGATACCTAAAGGATC
AACAGCTCCTGGGGATTTGGGGTTGCTCTGGAAAACTCATTTGCACCACTGCTGTGCCTTGGAATGCTAG
TTGGAGTAATAAATCTCTGGAACAGATTTGGAATCACACGACCTGGATGGAGTGGGACAGAGAAATTAAC
AATTACACAAGCTTAATACACTCCTTAATTGAAGAATCGCAAAACCAGCAAGAAAAGAATGAACAAGAAT
TATTGGAATTAGATAAATGGGCAAGTTTGTGGAATTGGTTTAACA
Features (pLannotate 1.2.2; 29 found; start..end, strand, type, name):
      3..158     +  CDS            env (fragment): ENV_HV1H2 - Experimental evidence at protein level: Swiss-Prot protein existence level 1. [Transmembrane protein gp41]: Acts as a class I viral fusion protein. Under the current model, the protein has at least 3 conformational states: pre-fusion native state, pre-hairpin intermediate state, and post-fusion hairpin state. During fusion of viral and target intracellular membranes, the coiled coil regions (heptad repeats) assume a trimer-of-hairpins structure, positioning the fusion peptide in close proximity to the C-terminal region of the ectodomain. The formation of this structure appears to d
    162..402     +  promoter       U6 promoter: RNA polymerase III promoter for human U6 snRNA
    432..507     +  misc_RNA       gRNA scaffold: guide RNA scaffold for the Streptococcus pyogenes CRISPR/Cas9 system
    563..680     +  misc_feature   cPPT/CTS: central polypurine tract and central termination sequence of HIV-1
    746..812     +  CDS            small t antigen (fragment): SV40 (simian virus 40) small t antigen
    838..1049    +  promoter       EF-1α core promoter: core promoter for human elongation factor EF-1α
   1050..1988    +  intron         EF-1α intron A: intron upstream of the start codon of human EF-1α
   2010..2609    +  CDS            PuroR (fragment): puromycin N-acetyltransferase; pac from Streptomyces; confers resistance to puromycin
   2625..3213    +  misc_feature   WPRE: woodchuck hepatitis virus posttranscriptional regulatory element
   3264..3283    +  misc_feature   cPPT/CTS (fragment): central polypurine tract and central termination sequence of HIV-1
   3285..3518    +  LTR            3' LTR (ΔU3): self-inactivating 3' long terminal repeat (LTR) from HIV-1
   3596..3717    +  polyA_signal   SV40 poly(A) signal: SV40 polyadenylation signal
   3757..3892    +  rep_origin     SV40 ori: SV40 origin of replication
   3913..3931    -  promoter       T7 promoter: promoter for bacteriophage T7 RNA polymerase
   3939..4094    +  CDS            lacZα (fragment): LacZα fragment of β-galactosidase; lacZ fragment
   4099..4527    +  rep_origin     f1 ori (sequence partly withheld): f1 bacteriophage origin of replication; arrow indicates direction of (+) strand synthesis
   4580..4684    +  promoter       AmpR promoter: bla
   4685..5545    +  CDS            AmpR: β-lactamase; bla; confers resistance to ampicillin, carbenicillin, and related antibiotics
   5716..6304    +  rep_origin     ori: high-copy-number ColE1/pMB1/pBR322/pUC origin of replication
   6487..6579    +  CDS            lacI (fragment): lac repressor; lacI; The lac repressor binds to the lac operator to inhibit transcription in E. coli. This inhibition can be relieved by adding lactose or isopropyl-β-D-thiogalactopyranoside (IPTG).
   6592..6613    +  protein_bind   CAP binding site: CAP binding activates transcription in the presence of cAMP. E. coli catabolite activator protein
   6628..6658    +  promoter       lac promoter: promoter for the E. coli lac operon
   6666..6682    +  protein_bind   lac operator: The lac repressor binds to the lac operator to inhibit transcription in E. coli. This inhibition can be relieved by adding lactose or isopropyl-β-D-thiogalactopyranoside (IPTG). lac repressor encoded by lacI
   6727..6745    +  promoter       T3 promoter: promoter for bacteriophage T3 RNA polymerase
   6773..6999    +  promoter       RSV promoter: Rous sarcoma virus enhancer/promoter
   7000..7180    +  LTR            5' LTR (truncated): truncated 5' long terminal repeat (LTR) from HIV-1
   7227..7352    +  misc_feature   HIV-1 Ψ: packaging signal of human immunodeficiency virus type 1
   7336..7699    +  CDS            HIV-1 gag (fragment): gag protein from human immunodeficiency virus 1; gag
   7845..8078    +  misc_feature   RRE: The Rev response element (RRE) of HIV-1 allows for Rev-dependent mRNA export from the nucleus to the cytoplasm.
