[The description below was written by a language model from this plasmid's Addgene catalogue record and pLannotate feature annotations shown in this document.]
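Description:
Lenti-guide-puro mAtp5c-2 is a lentiviral guide RNA expression plasmid built on the lenti-guide puro backbone, carrying the second of a set of guides directed against mouse Atp5c1. The 20-nt spacer sits between a human U6 RNA polymerase III promoter and the Streptococcus pyogenes Cas9 gRNA scaffold, so that transduced cells produce a complete single guide RNA. The plasmid does not encode Cas9, which must be supplied separately, for example by a Cas9-expressing cell line. Downstream, an EF-1α core promoter with its intron A drives the puromycin N-acetyltransferase gene, allowing selection of stably transduced mammalian cells, and a WPRE follows to enhance transcript stability and expression.

The viral framework has the layout of a third-generation, self-inactivating HIV-1 vector. An RSV promoter fused to a truncated 5' LTR drives genomic RNA production in packaging cells, followed by the Ψ packaging signal with adjoining gag sequence, the Rev response element for nuclear export, a cPPT/CTS that aids nuclear import, and a ΔU3 3' LTR that disables LTR promoter activity after integration. No intact viral genes are present, so packaging functions must come from helper plasmids. An SV40 poly(A) signal and SV40 origin lie outside the 3' LTR. In bacteria the plasmid is maintained through a high-copy ColE1/pUC-type origin with ampicillin resistance, and an f1 origin plus residual lac, T7 and T3 elements remain from the cloning backbone.

The stated purpose is stable lentiviral expression of this guide. The associated publication concerns a genome-wide screen for regulators of the Parkinson's disease-linked LRRK2 kinase, though the record does not specify how this guide was used in that work.
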