Addgene plasmid #198480: Lenti-guide-puro mAtp5c-2
Purpose: lentiviral stable expression of mAtp5c gRNA 2
Depositing lab: Suzanne Pfeffer. Depositing organization: Stanford University. Publication: Genome-wide screen reveals Rab12 GTPase as a critical activator of Parkinson's disease-linked LRRK2 kinase. Dhekne HS, Tonelli F, Yeshaw WM, Chiang CY, Limouse C, Jaimon E, Purlyte E, Alessi DR, Pfeffer SR. Elife. 2023 Oct 24;12:e87098. doi: 10.7554/eLife.87098. PubMed 37874635.
Backbone
  Vector backbone: lenti-guide puro
  Vector type: Mammalian Expression, Lentiviral
  Selectable markers: Puromycin
Growth in bacteria
  Bacterial resistance: Ampicillin, 100 μg/mL
  Growth temperature: 37°C
  Growth strain: NEB Stable
  Copy number: High Copy
Gene/Insert
  Gene/Insert name: mAtp5c
  gRNA/shRNA sequence: AGAACCTGTCCCATACACTC
  Species: M. musculus (mouse)
  Insert size (bp): 20
  Entrez Gene: Atp5c1 (a.k.a. RP23-119N4.1, 1700094F02Rik)
  Promoter: U6
  Cloning method: Restriction Enzyme; 5′ cloning site Unknown (unknown if destroyed); 3′ cloning site Unknown (unknown if destroyed)
  Sequencing primers: 5′ gcctatttcccatgattccttc
Terms and licenses: Academic/Nonprofit Terms; Industry Terms: Not Available to Industry
Depositor comments: Please visit https://www.biorxiv.org/content/10.1101/2023.02.17.529028v1 for bioRxiv preprint.
How to cite: Lenti-guide-puro mAtp5c-2 was a gift from Suzanne Pfeffer (Addgene plasmid # 198480 ; http://n2t.net/addgene:198480 ; RRID:Addgene_198480)
